Addgene plasmid #47548: pSLIK MEK5-DD-mRFP1 neo
Purpose: Lentiviral expression vector for an inducible mRFP1-tagged constitutively active MEK5 mutant
Depositing lab: Kevin Janes. Depositing organization: University of Virginia. Publication: An ERK-p38 subnetwork coordinates host cell apoptosis and necrosis during coxsackievirus B3 infection. Jensen KJ, Garmaroudi FS, Zhang J, Lin J, Boroomand S, Zhang M, Luo Z, Yang D, Luo H, McManus BM, Janes KA. Cell Host Microbe. 2013 Jan 16;13(1):67-76. doi: 10.1016/j.chom.2012.11.009. Epub 2013 Jan 16. PubMed 23332156.
Backbone
  Vector backbone: pSLIK NEO
  Backbone manufacturer: Addgene #25735
  Backbone size w/o insert (bp): 13286
  Vector type: Mammalian Expression, Lentiviral
  Selectable markers: Neomycin (select with G418)
Growth in bacteria
  Bacterial resistance: Ampicillin, 100 μg/mL
  Growth temperature: 37°C
  Growth strain: Stbl3
  Copy number: Unknown
Gene/Insert
  Gene/Insert name: MEK5-DD-mRFP1 (alt names: MEK5; MAP2K5; MAPKK5)
  Species: H. sapiens (human)
  Insert size (bp): 2025
  Mutation: S311D, T315D
  Entrez Gene: MAP2K5 (a.k.a. HsT17454, MAPKK5, MEK5, PRKMK5)
  Tag / fusion protein: mRFP (C terminal on insert)
  Cloning method: Gateway Cloning
  Sequencing primers: 5′ CMV-F; 3′ hUBCpro-R
Resource information
  A portion of this plasmid was derived from a plasmid made by: Addgene #23805
Terms and licenses: Academic/Nonprofit Terms; Industry Terms: Not Available to Industry
How to cite: pSLIK MEK5-DD-mRFP1 neo was a gift from Kevin Janes (Addgene plasmid # 47548 ; http://n2t.net/addgene:47548 ; RRID:Addgene_47548)
