[The description below was written by a language model from this plasmid's Addgene catalogue record.]
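Description:
pSLIK MEK5-DD-mRFP1 neo is a lentiviral mammalian expression vector built on the pSLIK NEO backbone (about 13.3 kb without insert) and designed for inducible expression of a constitutively active form of human MEK5 (MAP2K5). It is propagated in bacteria under ampicillin selection, with a recombination-deficient strain recorded as the growth host, as is common for lentiviral plasmids containing repeated LTR sequences. In transduced mammalian cells, stable integrants are selected with G418 through the neomycin resistance marker.

The roughly 2 kb insert encodes MEK5 carrying the S311D and T315D substitutions. These replace two phosphorylatable residues with acidic, phosphomimetic ones, which fits the constitutively active ("DD") behaviour stated in the record. The red fluorescent protein mRFP1 is fused to the C terminus, so expression and localisation of the kinase can be followed by fluorescence. The insert was introduced by Gateway recombination, and part of the construct was derived from another deposited plasmid.

The record describes expression as inducible but does not name the inducible promoter, the inducer or the transactivator, and no feature table is provided to confirm the regulatory architecture. The listed sequencing primers suggest that the insert is flanked by CMV-derived promoter sequence upstream and a human ubiquitin C promoter downstream, which presumably drives the selection cassette, though this is an inference. The construct is suited to generating stable cell lines in which MEK5 pathway activation can be switched on at will. The associated study examined MAP kinase signalling networks that control host cell death during coxsackievirus B3 infection.
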