>Addgene plasmid #47548 | pSLIK MEK5-DD-mRFP1 neo | addgene partial sequence | sequence record 69685 | IRES-F 5'-TGGCTCTCCTCAAGCGTATT-3'
CCCCATTGTATGGGAATCTGATCTGGGGCCTCGGTGCACATGCTTTACATGTGTTTAGTCGAGGTTAAAA
AAACGTCTAGGCCCCCCGAACCACGGGGACGTGGTTTTCCTTTGAAAAACACGATGATAAGCTTACCGGT
CCACCATGATTGAACAAGATGGATTGCACGCAGGTTCTCCGGCCGCTTGGGTGGAGAGGCTATTCGGCTA
TGACTGGGCACAACAGACAATCGGCTGCTCTGATGCCGCCGTGTTCCGGCTGTCAGCGCAGGGGCGCCCG
GTTCTTTTTGTCAAGACCGACCTGTCCGGTGCCCTGAATGAACTGCAAGACGAGGCAGCGCGGCTATCGT
GGCTGGCCACGACGGGCGTTCCTTGCGCAGCTGTGCTCGACGTTGTCACTGAAGCGGGAAGGGACTGGCT
GCTATTGGGCGAAGTGCCGGGGCAGGATCTCCTGTCATCTCACCTTGCTCCTGCCGAGAAAGTATCCATC
ATGGCTGATGCAATGCGGCGGCTGCATACGCTTGATCCGGCTACCTGCCCATTCGACCACCAAGCGAAAC
ATCGCATCGAGCGAGCACGTACTCGGATGGAAGCCGGTCTTGTCGATCAGGATGATCTGGACGAAGAGCA
TCAGGGGCTCGCGCCAGCCGAACTGTTCGCCAGGCTCAAGGCGAGCATGCCCGACGGCGAGGATCTCGTC
GTGACCCATGGCGATGCCTGCTTGCCGAATATCATGGTGGAAAATGGCCGCTTTTCTGGATTCATCGACT
GTGGCCGGCTGGGTGTGGCGGACCGCTATCAGGACATAGCGTTGGCTACCCGTGATATTGCTGAAGAGCT
TGGCGGC
