>Addgene plasmid #47548 | pSLIK MEK5-DD-mRFP1 neo | addgene partial sequence | sequence record 69687 | hUBCpro-R 5'-CTAAGGCCGAGTCTTATGAGCAG-3'
GGGCGGAAGGATCAGGACGCTCGCTGCGCCCTTCGTCTGACGTGGCAGCGCTCGCCGTGTAGGAGGGGGG
CGCCCGCGGGAGGCGCCAAAACCCGGCGCGGAGGCCAGATCTTGGGTGGGTTAATTAACCATCTTTATGG
CTCGAGATGTTATCAACCACTTTGTACAAGAAAGCTGGGTCTAGATATCTCGAAAACGCATTAGTCTTCC
AATTGTTAGGCGCCGGTGGAGTGGCGGCCCTCGGCGCGCTCGTACTGTTCCACGATGGTGTAGTCCTCGT
TGTGGGAGGTGATGTCCAGCTTGATGTCGGTCTTGTAGGCGCCGGGCAGCTGCACGGGCTTCTTGGCCAT
GTAGGTGGTCTTGACCTCGGCGTCGTAGTGGCCGCCGTCCTTCAGCTTCAGCCTCATCTTGATCTCGCCC
TTCAGGGCGCCGTCCTCGGGGTACATCCGCTCGGTGGAGGCCTCCCAGCCCATGGTCTTCTTCTGCATTA
CGGGGCCGTCGGAGGGGAAGTTGGTGCCGCGCAGCTTCACCTTGTAGATGAACTCGCCGTCCTGCAGGGA
GGAGTCCTGGGTCACGGTCACCACGCCGCCGTCCTCGAAGTTCATCACGCGCTCCCACTTGAAGCCCTCG
GGGAAGGACAGCTTCAAGTAGTCGGGGATGTCGGCGGGGTGCTTCACGTAGGCCTTGGAGCCGTACTGGA
ACTGAGGGGACAGGATGTCCCAGGCGAA
