>Addgene plasmid #47548 | pSLIK MEK5-DD-mRFP1 neo | addgene partial sequence | sequence record 69688 | mRFP1-R 5'-GGAGCCGTACTGGAACTGAG-3'
GCGAAGGCAGGGGGCCGCCCTTGGTCACCTTTCAGCCTTGGCGGTCTGGGTGCCCTCGTAGGGGCGGCCC
TCGCCCTCGCCCTCGATCTCGAACTCGTGGCCGTTCACGGAGCCCTCCATGCGCACCTTGAAGCGCATGA
ACTCCTTGATGACGTCCTCGGAGGAGGCCATAGATCTGTCGACCGGGGGCCCCTGCTGGCTCCGCCTCTC
CTCCAGCGCCCGGCACACCCACATGGACACCACGGCGGCATTTCCATCATTGAACTGCACGATGAACGGG
TGGCCCATCAATTCTTCAGGTGCTGGCCTTTCTTTTGGCTGTTTTCGCATACACTGAGTGATGAAATGTA
CAAATGGCTCCGAGAACTCTCCAACTGGAAGGACGGGCGAATCCTCATCAACAATGCACTGCAGAAGCTG
GAGAGGCATTAAAGATCCCTGGTTTTTCTGAATCTGAGGATATGGAAACCTCCCAAGAGCAAGCTCCATA
AAAGAGATTCCTAAGCTCCAGACATCAGAATGAATTCCATACTGCTCCCCTGAAATCCTTTCAGGCGCCA
TATAAGCATTTGTTCCAACATAATCCTTGGCTATATCATTCACCAGCTGAGTGCTAACTCCAAAATCACA
CAGCTTAACCTGTCCTCTTGTGTTTACTAGCATATTGGAGGGCTTCACGTCTCTATGTAAAATCTTTAAA
CTCCACAAATAAGTAAGGCCTTTAACAACTGCTACTGCAATTCTTCCAAGGACATGTTCTGGCATTTTCC
TATATACATCCAAAGATCCCCCATCCATGAATTCTGTACATATTGAAATCCTGTTTTCTACAAAAAAATG
CTCCATAAAATCCAATGATATATGATGAATCGCACTTATAAAGAATTTCCAATTCAGACATAATTTGCTT
CTGAAGTTCC
