>Addgene plasmid #47548 | pSLIK MEK5-DD-mRFP1 neo | addgene partial sequence | sequence record 69690 | cPPT-F 5'-gggaaagaatagtagacataatag-3'
ATTACAAAAACAAATTACAAAAATTCAAAATTTTCGGGTTTATTACAGGGACAGCAGAGATCCAGTTTGG
TTAATTCTAGACAGTTATCAACAAGTTTGTACAAAAAAGCAGGCTTTAAAGGAACCAATTCAGTCGACTG
GATCCCGAGTTTACTCCCTATCAGTGATAGAGAACGTATGTCGAGTTTACTCCCTATCAGTGATAGAGAA
CGATGTCGAGTTTACTCCCTATCAGTGATAGAGAACGTATGTCGAGTTTACTCCCTATCAGTGATAGAGA
ACGTATGTCGAGTTTACTCCCTATCAGTGATAGAGAACGTATGTCGAGTTTATCCCTATCAGTGATAGAG
AACGTATGTCGAGTTTACTCCCTATCAGTGATAGAGAACGTATGTCGAGGTAGGCGTGTACGGTGGGAGG
CCTATATAAGCAGAGCTCGTTTAGTGAACCGTCAGATCGCCACTAGTATGCTGTGGCTAGCCCTTGGCCC
CTTTCCTGCCATGGAGAACCAGGTGCTGGTAATTCGCATCAAGATCCCAAATAGTGGCGCGGTGGACTGG
ACAGTGCACTCCGGGCCGCAGTTACTCTTCAGGGATGTGCTGGATGTGATAGGCCAGGTTCTGCCTGAAG
CAACAACTACAGCATTTGAATATGAAGATGAAGATGGTGATCGAATTACAGTGAGAAGTGATGAGGAAAT
GAAGGCAATGCTGTCATATTATTATTCCACAGTAATGGAACAGCAAGTAAATGGACAGTTAATAGAGCCT
CTGCAGATATTTCCAAGAGCCTGCAAGCCTCCTGGGGAACGGAACATACATGGCCTGAAGGTGAATACTC
GGGCCGGACCCTCTCAACACAG
