>Addgene plasmid #47548 | pSLIK MEK5-DD-mRFP1 neo | addgene partial sequence | sequence record 69691 | hUBCpro-F 5'-TGAAGCTCCGGTTTTGAACT-3'
TTTGTGAAGTTTTTTAGGCACCTTTTGAAATGTAATCATTTGGGTCAATATGTAATTTTCAGTGTTAGAC
TAGTAAATTGTCCGCTAAATTCTGGCCGTTTTTGGCTTTTTTGTTAGACGAAGCTTGGTACCGAGCTCGG
ATCTCCACCCCGTACCGGTCCTGCAGTCGAATTCACCATGTCTAGACTGGACAAGAGCAAAGTCATAAAC
GGAGCTCTGGAATTACTCAATGGTGTCGGTATCGAAGGCCTGACGACAAGGAAACTCGCTCAAAAGCTGG
GAGTTGAGCAGCCTACCCTGTACTGGCACGTGAAGAACAAGCGGGCCCTGCTCGATGCCCTGCCAATCGA
GATGCTGGACAGGCATCATACCCACTTCTGCCCCCTGGAAGGCGAGTCATGGCAAGACTTTCTGCGGAAC
AACGCCAAGTCATACCGCTGTGCTCTCCTCTCACATCGCGACGGGGCTAAAGTGCATCTCGGCACCCGCC
CAACAGAGAAACAGTACGAAACCCTGGAAAATCAGCTCGCGTTCCTGTGTCAGCAAGGCTTCTCCCTGGA
GAACGCACTGTACGCTCTGTCCGCCGTGGGCCACTTTACACTGGGCTGCGTATTGGAGGAACAGGAGCAT
CAAGTAGCAAAAGAGGAAAGAGAGACACCTACCACCGATTCTATGCCCCCACTTCTGAGACAAGCAATTG
AGCTGTTCGACCGGCAGGGAGCCGAACCTGCCTTCCTTTTCGGCCTGGAACTAATCATATGTGGCCTGGA
GAAACAGCTAAAGTGCGAAAGCGGCGGGCCGACCGACGCCCTTGACGATTTTGACTTAGACATGCTCCCA
GCCGATGCCCTTGACGACTTTGACCTTGATATGCTGCCTGCTGACGCTCTTGACGATTTTGACCTTGACA
TGCTCCCCGGGTAACTAAGTAAGGATCCGCGGCCGC
